Addgene plasmid #223357: pTrc-clbS_Samsonia
Purpose: Encoding ClbS from Samsonia erythrinae DSM 16730
Depositing lab: Emily Balskus. Depositing organization: Harvard University. Publication: The bacterial toxin colibactin triggers prophage induction. Silpe JE, Wong JWH, Owen SV, Baym M, Balskus EP. Nature. 2022 Mar;603(7900):315-320. doi: 10.1038/s41586-022-04444-3. Epub 2022 Feb 23. PubMed 35197633.
Backbone
  Vector backbone: pTrcHis 2A
  Backbone manufacturer: Thermofisher scientific
  Backbone size w/o insert (bp): 4257
  Total vector size (bp): 4770
  Vector type: Bacterial Expression
Growth in bacteria
  Bacterial resistance: Ampicillin, 100 μg/mL
  Growth temperature: 37°C
  Growth strain: NEB Stable
  Copy number: Low Copy
Gene/Insert
  Gene/Insert name: Encoding ClbS from Samsonia erythrinae DSM 16730 (Codon optimized for E coli)
  Species: Samsonia erythrinae DSM 16730
  Insert size (bp): 513
  Promoter: pTrc
  Cloning method: Gibson Cloning
  Sequencing primers: 5′ GAGAAAAAGCGAAGCGGCACTGCT; 3′ GCATGGGGTCAGGTGGGACC
Terms and licenses: Academic/Nonprofit Terms; Industry Terms: Not Available to Industry
How to cite: pTrc-clbS_Samsonia was a gift from Emily Balskus (Addgene plasmid # 223357 ; http://n2t.net/addgene:223357 ; RRID:Addgene_223357)
