[The description below was written by a language model from this plasmid's Addgene catalogue record and pLannotate feature annotations shown in this document.]
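Description:
pTrc-clbS_Samsonia is a 4,770 bp bacterial expression plasmid built on the commercial pTrcHis 2A backbone. It carries a 513 bp insert, introduced by Gibson cloning, that encodes ClbS from Samsonia erythrinae DSM 16730 and has been codon-optimized for E. coli. The plasmid is propagated in E. coli through a ColE1/pMB1-type origin with the adjacent pBR322 bom region. Only a fragment of rop is annotated, and the catalogue entry lists the plasmid as low copy. Selection is by ampicillin, through a β-lactamase gene driven by its own bla promoter.

Expression comes from the trc promoter, a strong trp/lac UV5 hybrid, followed by a lac operator. The plasmid also carries lacI under the lacIq promoter, so the repressor is abundant, transcription is held off in the uninduced state, and it can be switched on with IPTG or lactose. Between the operator and the cloning region lie an rrnG antiterminator, which helps transcription read through, and a short minicistron with a Shine-Dalgarno sequence, which boosts translation of the downstream open reading frame. The clbS coding sequence is not annotated in the feature table, but its size fits the unannotated gap between the minicistron and the downstream 5S rRNA segment and rrnB T1/T2 terminators that end the transcript. No epitope or His tag is annotated or mentioned, so the record does not show whether the backbone's C-terminal tags are fused to the protein.

ClbS is generally known as the self-resistance protein associated with the genotoxin colibactin. The associated publication concerns colibactin-triggered prophage induction, which suggests the plasmid is used for inducible expression of this ClbS homologue in E. coli to test its function, although the record states its purpose only as encoding the protein.
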