Features (pLannotate 1.2.2; 16 found; start..end, strand, type, name):
    117..203     +  terminator     rrnB T1 terminator: Escherichia coli rrnB; transcription terminator T1 from the E. coli rrnB gene
    295..322     +  terminator     rrnB T2 terminator: transcription terminator T2 from the E. coli rrnB gene
    341..432     +  promoter       AmpR promoter: bla
    433..1293    +  CDS            AmpR: β-lactamase; bla; confers resistance to ampicillin, carbenicillin, and related antibiotics
   1464..2052    +  rep_origin     ori: high-copy-number ColE1/pMB1/pBR322/pUC origin of replication
   2238..2378    -  misc_feature   bom: basis of mobility region from pBR322
   2480..2520    -  CDS            rop (fragment): Rop protein, which maintains plasmids at low copy number; rop
   2564..2641    +  promoter       lacIq promoter: lacI (mutant); In the lacIq allele, a single base change in the promoter boosts expression of the lacI gene about 10-fold.
   2642..3724    +  CDS            lacI: lac repressor; lacI; The lac repressor binds to the lac operator to inhibit transcription in E. coli. This inhibition can be relieved by adding lactose or isopropyl-β-D-thiogalactopyranoside (IPTG).
   3766..3783    +  promoter       tet promoter (fragment): E. coli promoter for tetracycline efflux protein gene
   3779..3880    -  CDS            yciV (fragment): RNAAM_ECOLI - Also known as trpH From Escherichia coli (strain K12).
   3956..3985    +  promoter       trc promoter: strong E. coli promoter; hybrid between the trp and lac UV5 promoters
   3993..4009    +  protein_bind   lac operator: The lac repressor binds to the lac operator to inhibit transcription in E. coli. This inhibition can be relieved by adding lactose or isopropyl-β-D-thiogalactopyranoside (IPTG). lac repressor encoded by lacI
   4026..4095    +  misc_feature   rrnG antiterminator: antiterminator from the E. coli rrnG leader region (Berg et al., 1989)
   4146..4172    +  CDS            minicistron: synthetic cistron containing a ribosome binding site (Shine-Dalgarno sequence), for enhancing the bacterial expression of a downstream cistron (Schoner, 1997) This first cistron should terminate 3 bp upstream of the ATG for the second cistron.
   4768..113     +  ncRNA          5S rRNA (across the origin): Accession: RF00001 - 5S ribosomal RNA
>Addgene plasmid #223357 | pTrc-clbS_Samsonia | addgene full sequence | sequence record 451553 | Addgene NGS Result
TGGCGGCAGTAGCGCGGTGGTCCCACCTGACCCCATGCCGAACTCAGAAGTGAAACGCCGTAGCGCCGAT
GGTAGTGTGGGGTCTCCCCATGCGAGAGTAGGGAACTGCCAGGCATCAAATAAAACGAAAGGCTCAGTCG
AAAGACTGGGCCTTTCGTTTTATCTGTTGTTTGTCGGTGAACGCTCTCCTGAGTAGGACAAATCCGCCGG
GAGCGGATTTGAACGTTGCGAAGCAACGGCCCGGAGGGTGGCGGGCAGGACGCCCGCCATAAACTGCCAG
GCATCAAATTAAGCAGAAGGCCATCCTGACGGATGGCCTTTTTGCGTTTCTACAAACTCTTTTGTTTATT
TTTCTAAATACATTCAAATATGTATCCGCTCATGAGACAATAACCCTGATAAATGCTTCAATAATATTGA
AAAAGGAAGAGTATGAGTATTCAACATTTCCGTGTCGCCCTTATTCCCTTTTTTGCGGCATTTTGCCTTC
CTGTTTTTGCTCACCCAGAAACGCTGGTGAAAGTAAAAGATGCTGAAGATCAGTTGGGTGCACGAGTGGG
TTACATCGAACTGGATCTCAACAGCGGTAAGATCCTTGAGAGTTTTCGCCCCGAAGAACGTTTTCCAATG
ATGAGCACTTTTAAAGTTCTGCTATGTGGCGCGGTATTATCCCGTGTTGACGCCGGGCAAGAGCAACTCG
GTCGCCGCATACACTATTCTCAGAATGACTTGGTTGAGTACTCACCAGTCACAGAAAAGCATCTTACGGA
TGGCATGACAGTAAGAGAATTATGCAGTGCTGCCATAACCATGAGTGATAACACTGCGGCCAACTTACTT
CTGACAACGATCGGAGGACCGAAGGAGCTAACCGCTTTTTTGCACAACATGGGGGATCATGTAACTCGCC
TTGATCGTTGGGAACCGGAGCTGAATGAAGCCATACCAAACGACGAGCGTGACACCACGATGCCTGTAGC
AATGGCAACAACGTTGCGCAAACTATTAACTGGCGAACTACTTACTCTAGCTTCCCGGCAACAATTAATA
GACTGGATGGAGGCGGATAAAGTTGCAGGACCACTTCTGCGCTCGGCCCTTCCGGCTGGCTGGTTTATTG
CTGATAAATCTGGAGCCGGTGAGCGTGGGTCTCGCGGTATCATTGCAGCACTGGGGCCAGATGGTAAGCC
CTCCCGTATCGTAGTTATCTACACGACGGGGAGTCAGGCAACTATGGATGAACGAAATAGACAGATCGCT
GAGATAGGTGCCTCACTGATTAAGCATTGGTAACTGTCAGACCAAGTTTACTCATATATACTTTAGATTG
ATTTAAAACTTCATTTTTAATTTAAAAGGATCTAGGTGAAGATCCTTTTTGATAATCTCATGACCAAAAT
CCCTTAACGTGAGTTTTCGTTCCACTGAGCGTCAGACCCCGTAGAAAAGATCAAAGGATCTTCTTGAGAT
CCTTTTTTTCTGCGCGTAATCTGCTGCTTGCAAACAAAAAAACCACCGCTACCAGCGGTGGTTTGTTTGC
CGGATCAAGAGCTACCAACTCTTTTTCCGAAGGTAACTGGCTTCAGCAGAGCGCAGATACCAAATACTGT
CCTTCTAGTGTAGCCGTAGTTAGGCCACCACTTCAAGAACTCTGTAGCACCGCCTACATACCTCGCTCTG
CTAATCCTGTTACCAGTGGCTGCTGCCAGTGGCGATAAGTCGTGTCTTACCGGGTTGGACTCAAGACGAT
AGTTACCGGATAAGGCGCAGCGGTCGGGCTGAACGGGGGGTTCGTGCACACAGCCCAGCTTGGAGCGAAC
GACCTACACCGAACTGAGATACCTACAGCGTGAGCTATGAGAAAGCGCCACGCTTCCCGAAGGGAGAAAG
GCGGACAGGTATCCGGTAAGCGGCAGGGTCGGAACAGGAGAGCGCACGAGGGAGCTTCCAGGGGGAAACG
CCTGGTATCTTTATAGTCCTGTCGGGTTTCGCCACCTCTGACTTGAGCGTCGATTTTTGTGATGCTCGTC
AGGGGGGCGGAGCCTATGGAAAAACGCCAGCAACGCGGCCTTTTTACGGTTCCTGGCCTTTTGCTGGCCT
TTTGCTCACATGTTCTTTCCTGCGTTATCCCCTGATTCTGTGGATAACCGTATTACCGCCTTTGAGTGAG
CTGATACCGCTCGCCGCAGCCGAACGACCGAGCGCAGCGAGTCAGTGAGCGAGGAAGCGGAAGAGCGCCT
GATGCGGTATTTTCTCCTTACGCATCTGTGCGGTATTTCACACCGCATATGGTGCACTCTCAGTACAATC
TGCTCTGATGCCGCATAGTTAAGCCAGTATACACTCCGCTATCGCTACGTGACTGGGTCATGGCTGCGCC
CCGACACCCGCCAACACCCGCTGACGCGCCCTGACGGGCTTGTCTGCTCCCGGCATCCGCTTACAGACAA
GCTGTGACCGTCTCCGGGAGCTGCATGTGTCAGAGGTTTTCACCGTCATCACCGAAACGCGCGAGGCAGC
AGATCAATTCGCGCGCGAAGGCGAAGCGGCATGCATTTACGTTGACACCATCGAATGGTGCAAAACCTTT
CGCGGTATGGCATGATAGCGCCCGGAAGAGAGTCAATTCAGGGTGGTGAATGTGAAACCAGTAACGTTAT
ACGATGTCGCAGAGTATGCCGGTGTCTCTTATCAGACCGTTTCCCGCGTGGTGAACCAGGCCAGCCACGT
TTCTGCGAAAACGCGGGAAAAAGTGGAAGCGGCGATGGCGGAGCTGAATTACATTCCCAACCGCGTGGCA
CAACAACTGGCGGGCAAACAGTCGTTGCTGATTGGCGTTGCCACCTCCAGTCTGGCCCTGCACGCGCCGT
CGCAAATTGTCGCGGCGATTAAATCTCGCGCCGATCAACTGGGTGCCAGCGTGGTGGTGTCGATGGTAGA
ACGAAGCGGCGTCGAAGCCTGTAAAGCGGCGGTGCACAATCTTCTCGCGCAACGCGTCAGTGGGCTGATC
ATTAACTATCCGCTGGATGACCAGGATGCCATTGCTGTGGAAGCTGCCTGCACTAATGTTCCGGCGTTAT
TTCTTGATGTCTCTGACCAGACACCCATCAACAGTATTATTTTCTCCCATGAAGACGGTACGCGACTGGG
CGTGGAGCATCTGGTCGCATTGGGTCACCAGCAAATCGCGCTGTTAGCGGGCCCATTAAGTTCTGTCTCG
GCGCGTCTGCGTCTGGCTGGCTGGCATAAATATCTCACTCGCAATCAAATTCAGCCGATAGCGGAACGGG
AAGGCGACTGGAGTGCCATGTCCGGTTTTCAACAAACCATGCAAATGCTGAATGAGGGCATCGTTCCCAC
TGCGATGCTGGTTGCCAACGATCAGATGGCGCTGGGCGCAATGCGCGCCATTACCGAGTCCGGGCTGCGC
GTTGGTGCGGATATCTCGGTAGTGGGATACGACGATACCGAAGACAGCTCATGTTATATCCCGCCGTTAA
CCACCATCAAACAGGATTTTCGCCTGCTGGGGCAAACCAGCGTGGACCGCTTGCTGCAACTCTCTCAGGG
CCAGGCGGTGAAGGGCAATCAGCTGTTGCCCGTCTCACTGGTGAAAAGAAAAACCACCCTGGCGCCCAAT
ACGCAAACCGCCTCTCCCCGCGCGTTGGCCGATTCATTAATGCAGCTGGCACGACAGGTTTCCCGACTGG
AAAGCGGGCAGTGAGCGCAACGCAATTAATGTAAGTTAGCGCGAATTGATCTGGTTTGACAGCTTATCAT
CGACTGCACGGTGCACCAATGCTTCTGGCGTCAGGCAGCCATCGGAAGCTGTGGTATGGCTGTGCAGGTC
GTAAATCACTGCATAATTCGTGTCGCTCAAGGCGCACTCCCGTTCTGGATAATGTTTTTTGCGCCGACAT
CATAACGGTTCTGGCAAATATTCTGAAATGAGCTGTTGACAATTAATCATCCGGCTCGTATAATGTGTGG
AATTGTGAGCGGATAACAATTTCACACAGGAAACAGCGCCGCTGAGAAAAAGCGAAGCGGCACTGCTCTT
TAACAATTTATCAGACAATCTGTGTGGGCACTCGACCGGAATTATCGATTAACTTTATTATTAAAAATTA
AAGAGGTATATATTAATGTATCGATTAAATAAGGAGGAATAAACCATGGCGGTGCCAGAATCAAAAGATG
AACTCATTAAAGCGATCAATAGTCACTTTGCGTTATTGCAGAAAAAGCTGGGGGCAGTCCTGCCTGAGCA
GTCCTTTGAACCGACAATGGAAGGGCATGCAAAAGGGAGCGTGATGAGCGTGGCCCAATTGGTGTCTTAT
CTTATTGGGTGGGGAGAATTGGTCTTGCACTGGCACGAACAAGAAGCGAAAGGGGAAACGATAAACTTTC
CTGAAGAGGGCTATAAATGGAATGAATTGGGGCGCCTGGCGCAGAAGTTTTATCGCGACTATGAAGACAT
AAAGGATTATGAAATCTTATTGTTGCGATTAAAGGAAAACAAACAGCAGCTTTTGACGCTGATTGAGCGC
TTTAGTAACGAGGAACTTTACGGTAGTCCTTGGTATGGCAAATGGACGCGGGGGCGAATGATTCAATTTA
ATACCTCCTCGCCTTATAAAAATGCTTCAGGGCGATTAAATAAATTGAAAAAACAGGCTCCGATATGAGT
TTTGGCGGATGAGAGAAGATTTTCAGCCTGATACAGATTAAATCAGAACGCAGAAGCGGTCTGATAAAAC
AGAATTTGCC
